Addgene plasmid #139427: pETDUET-GST AO7RE P199A
Purpose: GST tagged AO7 encoding aa 126-258 with a P199A mutation for expression in bacteria
Depositing lab: Allan Weissman. Depositing organization: National Cancer Institute (NCI). Publication: Insights into Ubiquitination from the Unique Clamp-like Binding of the RING E3 AO7 to the E2 UbcH5B. Li S, Liang YH, Mariano J, Metzger MB, Stringer DK, Hristova VA, Li J, Randazzo PA, Tsai YC, Ji X, Weissman AM. J Biol Chem. 2015 Dec 18;290(51):30225-39. doi: 10.1074/jbc.M115.685867. Epub 2015 Oct 16. PubMed 26475854.
Backbone
  Vector backbone: pETDUET-1
  Backbone manufacturer: Millipore-Sigma
  Backbone size w/o insert (bp): 5420
  Total vector size (bp): 5820
  Modifications to backbone: An N-terminal GST fusion protein was cloned in place of the His6 tag (NcoI-BamHI). A PreScission Protease (GE Healthcare) sequence (LEVLFQGP) was included to enable removal of the GST.
  Vector type: Bacterial Expression
Growth in bacteria
  Bacterial resistance: Ampicillin, 100 μg/mL
  Growth temperature: 37°C
  Growth strain: DH5alpha
  Copy number: High Copy
Gene/Insert
  Gene/Insert name: AO7 aa 126-258 (alt name: RNF25)
  Species: H. sapiens (human)
  Insert size (bp): 400
  Mutation: Changed proline 199 to an alanine
  GenBank ID: NM_022453.3
  Entrez Gene: RNF25 (a.k.a. AO7)
  Promoter: T7 promoter-1
  Tag / fusion protein: GST (N terminal on backbone)
  Cloning method: Restriction Enzyme; 5′ cloning site BamHI (not destroyed); 3′ cloning site HindIII (not destroyed)
  Sequencing primers: 5′ pET Upstream Primer; 3′ DuetDOWN1 Primer
Terms and licenses: Academic/Nonprofit Terms; Industry Terms: Not Available to Industry
How to cite: pETDUET-GST AO7RE P199A was a gift from Allan Weissman (Addgene plasmid # 139427 ; http://n2t.net/addgene:139427 ; RRID:Addgene_139427)
