[The description below was written by a language model from this plasmid's Addgene catalogue record and pLannotate feature annotations shown in this document.]
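Description:
pETDUET-GST AO7RE P199A is a bacterial expression plasmid built on the pETDuet-1 backbone, designed to produce a GST-tagged fragment of the human RING E3 ubiquitin ligase AO7 (RNF25) in E. coli. It carries a ColE1/pBR322-type origin together with the bom region and rop gene, an f1 origin, and a β-lactamase gene for ampicillin selection. A lacI cassette supplies the lac repressor. The catalogue lists the plasmid as high copy, although rop is normally associated with reduced copy number. The catalogue total of about 5.8 kb is also smaller than the 6,437 nt sequenced record, probably because the listed size does not account for the added GST coding region.

In the first expression unit, a T7 promoter with an adjacent lac operator and the T7 gene 10 ribosome binding site drives an open reading frame that begins with Schistosoma japonicum GST, which replaced the original His6 tag of the backbone. A PreScission protease recognition sequence follows, so that GST can be cleaved off after purification. Downstream, between the BamHI and HindIII sites, lies AO7 residues 126–258 with proline 199 changed to alanine. Expression requires a host that supplies T7 RNA polymerase and is inducible with IPTG. The second T7 promoter/lac operator unit of the Duet vector appears to be empty, containing only the residual S-tag region before the T7 terminator.

The construct is suited to glutathione-affinity purification of the mutant AO7 fragment. The associated work concerns AO7 binding to the E2 enzyme UbcH5B, but the record does not state the specific effect of P199A.
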