Features (pLannotate 1.2.2; 22 found; start..end, strand, type, name):
    141..159     +  promoter       T7 promoter: promoter for bacteriophage T7 RNA polymerase
    160..184     +  protein_bind   lac operator: The lac repressor binds to the lac operator to inhibit transcription in E. coli. This inhibition can be relieved by adding lactose or isopropyl-β-D-thiogalactopyranoside (IPTG). lac repressor encoded by lacI
    199..221     +  RBS            RBS: efficient ribosome binding site from bacteriophage T7 gene 10 (Olins and Rangwala, 1989)
    234..884     +  CDS            GST: glutathione S-transferase from Schistosoma japonicum
    918..1316    +  CDS            RNF25 (fragment): RNF25_HUMAN - Experimental evidence at protein level: Swiss-Prot protein existence level 1. E3 ubiquitin-protein ligase that mediates ubiquitination and subsequent proteasomal degradation of NKD2 (By similarity). Stimulates transcription mediated by NF-kappa-B. From Homo sapiens (Human).
   1391..1409    +  promoter       T7 promoter: promoter for bacteriophage T7 RNA polymerase
   1410..1434    +  protein_bind   lac operator: The lac repressor binds to the lac operator to inhibit transcription in E. coli. This inhibition can be relieved by adding lactose or isopropyl-β-D-thiogalactopyranoside (IPTG). lac repressor encoded by lacI
   1543..1584    +  CDS            S-Tag (fragment): affinity and epitope tag derived from pancreatic ribonuclease A
   1614..1631    +  CDS            SET1 (fragment): solubility-enhancement tag derived from T7 phage gene 10B
   1639..1686    +  terminator     T7 terminator: transcription terminator for bacteriophage T7 RNA polymerase
   1723..2178    +  rep_origin     f1 ori (sequence partly withheld): f1 bacteriophage origin of replication; arrow indicates direction of (+) strand synthesis
   2293..3153    -  CDS            AmpR: β-lactamase; bla; confers resistance to ampicillin, carbenicillin, and related antibiotics
   3154..3246    -  promoter       AmpR promoter: bla
   3327..3915    +  rep_origin     ori: high-copy-number ColE1/pMB1/pBR322/pUC origin of replication
   4101..4240    -  misc_feature   bom: basis of mobility region from pBR322
   4342..4533    -  CDS            rop: Rop protein, which maintains plasmids at low copy number; rop
   4550..4930    +  CDS            YPB1_ECOLX: Protein predicted: Swiss-Prot protein existence level 4. From Escherichia coli.
   4992..5056    -  CDS            TcR (fragment): tetracycline efflux protein; tet; confers resistance to tetracycline
   5071..5092    -  protein_bind   CAP binding site: CAP binding activates transcription in the presence of cAMP. E. coli catabolite activator protein
   5105..6187    -  CDS            lacI: lac repressor; lacI; The lac repressor binds to the lac operator to inhibit transcription in E. coli. This inhibition can be relieved by adding lactose or isopropyl-β-D-thiogalactopyranoside (IPTG).
   6188..6265    -  promoter       lacI promoter: lacI
   6273..115     -  CDS            TcR (fragment) (across the origin): tetracycline efflux protein; tet; confers resistance to tetracycline
>Addgene plasmid #139427 | pETDUET-GST AO7RE P199A | addgene full sequence | sequence record 275600 | Addgene NGS Result
GAGCCCGAAGTGGCGAGCCCGATCTTCCCCATCGGTGATGTCGGCGATATAGGCGCCAGCAACCGCACCT
GTGGCGCCGGTGATGCCGGCCACGATGCGTCCGGCGTAGAGGATCGAGATCGATCTCGATCCCGCGAAAT
TAATACGACTCACTATAGGGGAATTGTGAGCGGATAACAATTCCCCTCTAGAAATAATTTTGTTTAACTT
TAAGAAGGAGATATACCATGGGCTCCCCTATACTAGGTTATTGGAAAATTAAGGGCCTTGTGCAACCCAC
TCGACTTCTTTTGGAATATCTTGAAGAAAAATATGAAGAGCATTTGTATGAGCGCGATGAAGGTGATAAA
TGGCGAAACAAAAAGTTTGAATTGGGTTTGGAGTTTCCCAATCTTCCTTATTATATTGATGGTGATGTTA
AATTAACACAGTCTATGGCCATCATACGTTATATAGCTGACAAGCACAACATGTTGGGTGGTTGTCCAAA
AGAGCGTGCAGAGATTTCAATGCTTGAAGGAGCGGTTTTGGATATTAGATACGGTGTTTCGAGAATTGCA
TATAGTAAAGACTTTGAAACTCTCAAAGTTGATTTTCTTAGCAAGCTACCTGAAATGCTGAAAATGTTCG
AAGATCGTTTATGTCATAAAACATATTTAAATGGTGATCATGTAACCCATCCTGACTTCATGTTGTATGA
CGCTCTTGATGTTGTTTTATACATGGACCCAATGTGCCTGGATGCGTTCCCAAAATTAGTTTGTTTTAAA
AAACGTATTGAAGCTATCCCACAAATTGATAAGTACTTGAAATCCAGCAAGTATATAGCATGGCCTTTGC
AGGGCTGGCAAGCCACGTTTGGTGGTGGCGACCATCCTCCAAAACAGGATCCGCTGGAAGTTCTGTTCCA
GGGGCCCACAGATAACAACATCCCTCATGGCCAGTGTGTCATCTGCCTCTATGGTTTCCAGGAGAAGGAG
GCCTTTACCAAAACACCCTGTTACCACTACTTCCACTGCCACTGCCTTGCTCGGTACATCCAGCACATGG
AGCAAGAGCTGAAGGCACAAGGACAGGAGCAGGAACAGGAACGGCAGCATGCTACAACCAAACAGAAGGC
AGTCGGTGTGCAGTGTGCAGTGTGCAGAGAGCCCCTCGTGTATGATCTTGCCTCACTGAAAGCAGCCCCT
GAACCCCAACAGCCCATGGAGCTGTACCAGCCCAGTGCAGAGAGCTTGCGCCAGCAAGAAGAACGCAAGC
GGCTCTACCAGAGGCAGCAGGAGCGGGGGGGAATCATTGACCTTGAGGCTGAGCGATAGAAGCTTGCGGC
CGCATAATGCTTAAGTCGAACAGAAAGTAATCGTATTGTACACGGCCGCATAATCGAAATTAATACGACT
CACTATAGGGGAATTGTGAGCGGATAACAATTCCCCATCTTAGTATATTAGTTAAGTATAAGAAGGAGAT
ATACATATGGCAGATCTCAATTGGATATCGGCCGGCCACGCGATCGCTGACGTCGGTACCCTCGAGTCTG
GTAAAGAAACCGCTGCTGCGAAATTTGAACGCCAGCACATGGACTCGTCTACTAGCGCAGCTTAATTAAC
CTAGGCTGCTGCCACCGCTGAGCAATAACTAGCATAACCCCTTGGGGCCTCTAAACGGGTCTTGAGGGGT
TTTTTGCTGAAAGGAGGAACTATATCCGGATTGGCGAATGGG
[124 nt withheld, positions 1723-1846]
C
[91 nt withheld, positions 1848-1938]
A
[49 nt withheld, positions 1940-1988]
CCTTTGACGTTGGAGTCCACGTTCTTT
[37 nt withheld, positions 2016-2052]
ACCCTATCTCGGTCTATTCTTTTGATTTATAAGGGATTTTGCCGATTTCGGCCTATTGGTTAAAAAATGA
GCTGATTTAACAAAAATTTAACGCGAATTTTAACAAAATATTAACGTTTACAATTTCTGGCGGCACGATG
GCATGAGATTATCAAAAAGGATCTTCACCTAGATCCTTTTAAATTAAAAATGAAGTTTTAAATCAATCTA
AAGTATATATGAGTAAACTTGGTCTGACAGTTACCAATGCTTAATCAGTGAGGCACCTATCTCAGCGATC
TGTCTATTTCGTTCATCCATAGTTGCCTGACTCCCCGTCGTGTAGATAACTACGATACGGGAGGGCTTAC
CATCTGGCCCCAGTGCTGCAATGATACCGCGAGACCCACGCTCACCGGCTCCAGATTTATCAGCAATAAA
CCAGCCAGCCGGAAGGGCCGAGCGCAGAAGTGGTCCTGCAACTTTATCCGCCTCCATCCAGTCTATTAAT
TGTTGCCGGGAAGCTAGAGTAAGTAGTTCGCCAGTTAATAGTTTGCGCAACGTTGTTGCCATTGCTACAG
GCATCGTGGTGTCACGCTCGTCGTTTGGTATGGCTTCATTCAGCTCCGGTTCCCAACGATCAAGGCGAGT
TACATGATCCCCCATGTTGTGCAAAAAAGCGGTTAGCTCCTTCGGTCCTCCGATCGTTGTCAGAAGTAAG
TTGGCCGCAGTGTTATCACTCATGGTTATGGCAGCACTGCATAATTCTCTTACTGTCATGCCATCCGTAA
GATGCTTTTCTGTGACTGGTGAGTACTCAACCAAGTCATTCTGAGAATAGTGTATGCGGCGACCGAGTTG
CTCTTGCCCGGCGTCAATACGGGATAATACCGCGCCACATAGCAGAACTTTAAAAGTGCTCATCATTGGA
AAACGTTCTTCGGGGCGAAAACTCTCAAGGATCTTACCGCTGTTGAGATCCAGTTCGATGTAACCCACTC
GTGCACCCAACTGATCTTCAGCATCTTTTACTTTCACCAGCGTTTCTGGGTGAGCAAAAACAGGAAGGCA
AAATGCCGCAAAAAAGGGAATAAGGGCGACACGGAAATGTTGAATACTCATACTCTTCCTTTTTCAATCA
TGATTGAAGCATTTATCAGGGTTATTGTCTCATGAGCGGATACATATTTGAATGTATTTAGAAAAATAAA
CAAATAGGTCATGACCAAAATCCCTTAACGTGAGTTTTCGTTCCACTGAGCGTCAGACCCCGTAGAAAAG
ATCAAAGGATCTTCTTGAGATCCTTTTTTTCTGCGCGTAATCTGCTGCTTGCAAACAAAAAAACCACCGC
TACCAGCGGTGGTTTGTTTGCCGGATCAAGAGCTACCAACTCTTTTTCCGAAGGTAACTGGCTTCAGCAG
AGCGCAGATACCAAATACTGTCCTTCTAGTGTAGCCGTAGTTAGGCCACCACTTCAAGAACTCTGTAGCA
CCGCCTACATACCTCGCTCTGCTAATCCTGTTACCAGTGGCTGCTGCCAGTGGCGATAAGTCGTGTCTTA
CCGGGTTGGACTCAAGACGATAGTTACCGGATAAGGCGCAGCGGTCGGGCTGAACGGGGGGTTCGTGCAC
ACAGCCCAGCTTGGAGCGAACGACCTACACCGAACTGAGATACCTACAGCGTGAGCTATGAGAAAGCGCC
ACGCTTCCCGAAGGGAGAAAGGCGGACAGGTATCCGGTAAGCGGCAGGGTCGGAACAGGAGAGCGCACGA
GGGAGCTTCCAGGGGGAAACGCCTGGTATCTTTATAGTCCTGTCGGGTTTCGCCACCTCTGACTTGAGCG
TCGATTTTTGTGATGCTCGTCAGGGGGGCGGAGCCTATGGAAAAACGCCAGCAACGCGGCCTTTTTACGG
TTCCTGGCCTTTTGCTGGCCTTTTGCTCACATGTTCTTTCCTGCGTTATCCCCTGATTCTGTGGATAACC
GTATTACCGCCTTTGAGTGAGCTGATACCGCTCGCCGCAGCCGAACGACCGAGCGCAGCGAGTCAGTGAG
CGAGGAAGCGGAAGAGCGCCTGATGCGGTATTTTCTCCTTACGCATCTGTGCGGTATTTCACACCGCAAT
GGTGCACTCTCAGTACAATCTGCTCTGATGCCGCATAGTTAAGCCAGTATACACTCCGCTATCGCTACGT
GACTGGGTCATGGCTGCGCCCCGACACCCGCCAACACCCGCTGACGCGCCCTGACGGGCTTGTCTGCTCC
CGGCATCCGCTTACAGACAAGCTGTGACCGTCTCCGGGAGCTGCATGTGTCAGAGGTTTTCACCGTCATC
ACCGAAACGCGCGAGGCAGCTGCGGTAAAGCTCATCAGCGTGGTCGTGAAGCGATTCACAGATGTCTGCC
TGTTCATCCGCGTCCAGCTCGTTGAGTTTCTCCAGAAGCGTTAATGTCTGGCTTCTGATAAAGCGGGCCA
TGTTAAGGGCGGTTTTTTCCTGTTTGGTCACTGATGCCTCCGTGTAAGGGGGATTTCTGTTCATGGGGGT
AATGATACCGATGAAACGAGAGAGGATGCTCACGATACGGGTTACTGATGATGAACATGCCCGGTTACTG
GAACGTTGTGAGGGTAAACAACTGGCGGTATGGATGCGGCGGGACCAGAGAAAAATCACTCAGGGTCAAT
GCCAGCGCTTCGTTAATACAGATGTAGGTGTTCCACAGGGTAGCCAGCAGCATCCTGCGATGCAGATCCG
GAACATAATGGTGCAGGGCGCTGACTTCCGCGTTTCCAGACTTTACGAAACACGGAAACCGAAGACCATT
CATGTTGTTGCTCAGGTCGCAGACGTTTTGCAGCAGCAGTCGCTTCACGTTCGCTCGCGTATCGGTGATT
CATTCTGCTAACCAGTAAGGCAACCCCGCCAGCCTAGCCGGGTCCTCAACGACAGGAGCACGATCATGCT
AGTCATGCCCCGCGCCCACCGGAAGGAGCTGACTGGGTTGAAGGCTCTCAAGGGCATCGGTCGAGATCCC
GGTGCCTAATGAGTGAGCTAACTTACATTAATTGCGTTGCGCTCACTGCCCGCTTTCCAGTCGGGAAACC
TGTCGTGCCAGCTGCATTAATGAATCGGCCAACGCGCGGGGAGAGGCGGTTTGCGTATTGGGCGCCAGGG
TGGTTTTTCTTTTCACCAGTGAGACGGGCAACAGCTGATTGCCCTTCACCGCCTGGCCCTGAGAGAGTTG
CAGCAAGCGGTCCACGCTGGTTTGCCCCAGCAGGCGAAAATCCTGTTTGATGGTGGTTAACGGCGGGATA
TAACATGAGCTGTCTTCGGTATCGTCGTATCCCACTACCGAGATGTCCGCACCAACGCGCAGCCCGGACT
CGGTAATGGCGCGCATTGCGCCCAGCGCCATCTGATCGTTGGCAACCAGCATCGCAGTGGGAACGATGCC
CTCATTCAGCATTTGCATGGTTTGTTGAAAACCGGACATGGCACTCCAGTCGCCTTCCCGTTCCGCTATC
GGCTGAATTTGATTGCGAGTGAGATATTTATGCCAGCCAGCCAGACGCAGACGCGCCGAGACAGAACTTA
ATGGGCCCGCTAACAGCGCGATTTGCTGGTGACCCAATGCGACCAGATGCTCCACGCCCAGTCGCGTACC
GTCTTCATGGGAGAAAATAATACTGTTGATGGGTGTCTGGTCAGAGACATCAAGAAATAACGCCGGAACA
TTAGTGCAGGCAGCTTCCACAGCAATGGCATCCTGGTCATCCAGCGGATAGTTAATGATCAGCCCACTGA
CGCGTTGCGCGAGAAGATTGTGCACCGCCGCTTTACAGGCTTCGACGCCGCTTCGTTCTACCATCGACAC
CACCACGCTGGCACCCAGTTGATCGGCGCGAGATTTAATCGCCGCGACAATTTGCGACGGCGCGTGCAGG
GCCAGACTGGAGGTGGCAACGCCAATCAGCAACGACTGTTTGCCCGCCAGTTGTTGTGCCACGCGGTTGG
GAATGTAATTCAGCTCCGCCATCGCCGCTTCCACTTTTTCCCGCGTTTTCGCAGAAACGTGGCTGGCCTG
GTTCACCACGCGGGAAACGGTCTGATAAGAGACACCGGCATACTCTGCGACATCGTATAACGTTACTGGT
TTCACATTCACCACCCTGAATTGACTCTCTTCCGGGCGCTATCATGCCATACCGCGAAAGGTTTTGCGCC
ATTCGATGGTGTCCGGGATCTCGACGCTCTCCCTTATGCGACTCCTGCATTAGGAAGCAGCCCAGTAGTA
GGTTGAGGCCGTTGAGCACCGCCGCCGCAAGGAATGGTGCATGCAAGGAGATGGCGCCCAACAGTCCCCC
GGCCACGGGGCCTGCCACCATACCCACGCCGAAACAAGCGCTCAT
